Addgene plasmid #25169: NEDD4L
Purpose: Bacterial expression for structure determination; may not be full ORF
Depositing lab: Cheryl Arrowsmith. Depositing organization: University of Toronto.
Backbone
  Vector backbone: pET28-MHL
  Backbone manufacturer: SGC
  Backbone size w/o insert (bp): 7325
  Vector type: Bacterial Expression
Growth in bacteria
  Bacterial resistance: Kanamycin, 50 μg/mL
  Growth temperature: 37°C
  Growth strain: DH5alpha
  Copy number: Low Copy
Gene/Insert
  Gene/Insert name: nedd4l.0574.0947 (alt names: PDB: 2ONI; ubiquitin-protein ligase NEDD4-like catalytic domain)
  Species: H. sapiens (human)
  Insert size (bp): 1122
  Mutation: Hect Domain
  Entrez Gene: NEDD4L (a.k.a. NEDD4-2, NEDD4.2, PVNH7, RSP5, hNEDD4-2)
  Tag / fusion protein: His (N terminal on insert)
  Cloning method: Restriction Enzyme
  Sequencing primers: 5′ T7; 3′ T7-term
Terms and licenses: Academic/Nonprofit Terms; Industry Terms: Not Available to Industry
Depositor comments: PDB: 2ONI. http://www.thesgc.org/structures/2ONI/
How to cite: NEDD4L was a gift from Cheryl Arrowsmith (Addgene plasmid # 25169 ; http://n2t.net/addgene:25169 ; RRID:Addgene_25169)
