[The description below was written by a language model from this plasmid's Addgene catalogue record.]
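Description:
NEDD4L is a bacterial expression plasmid built on the pET28-MHL backbone from the Structural Genomics Consortium, made to produce a fragment of the human HECT-type ubiquitin-protein ligase NEDD4-like (NEDD4L, also called NEDD4-2) for structure determination. It is selected with kanamycin and is listed as low copy. The record gives a backbone size of 7325 bp without insert, but no feature table is provided, so the origin of replication and other backbone elements are not explicitly documented.

The insert is a 1122 bp human sequence named nedd4l.0574.0947. The name suggests residues 574 to 947, which fits the insert length and corresponds to the catalytic HECT domain rather than the complete open reading frame; the record itself cautions that the construct may not carry the full ORF. The fragment was introduced by restriction enzyme cloning and carries an N-terminal His tag, which allows purification of the recombinant protein by immobilised metal affinity chromatography. The promoter is not stated outright, but the listed T7 and T7-terminator sequencing primers and the pET28-derived backbone are consistent with a T7 promoter and terminator expression cassette, which would require a host supplying T7 RNA polymerase for expression. Whether a protease cleavage site lies between the tag and the domain is not recorded.

The construct is linked to a deposited crystal structure of the NEDD4L catalytic domain. It is therefore suited to producing purified HECT domain for crystallography, other biophysical work or in vitro ubiquitination studies.
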