>Addgene plasmid #25169 | NEDD4L | depositor partial sequence | sequence record 11643 | Author sequence
TCCAGAGAATTTAAGCAGAAATATGACTACTTCAGGAAGAAATTAAAGAAACCTGCTGATATCCCCAATA
GGTTTGAAATGAAACTTCACAGAAATAACATATTTGAAGAGTCCTATCGGAGAATTATGTCCGTGAAAAG
ACCAGATGTCCTAAAAGCTAGACTGTGGATTGAGTTTGAATCAGAGAAAGGTCTTGACTATGGGGGTGTG
GCCAGAGAATGGTTCTTCTTACTGTCCAAAGAGATGTTCAACCCCTACTACGGCCTCTTTGAGTACTCTG
CCACGGACAACTACACCCTTCAGATCAACCCTAATTCAGGCCTCTGTAATGAGGATCATTTGTCCTACTT
CACTTTTATTGGAAGAGTTGCTGGTCTGGCCGTATTTCATGGGAAGCTCTTAGATGGTTTCTTCATTAGA
CCATTTTACAAGATGATGTTGGGAAAGCAGATAACCCTGAATGACATGGAATCTGTGGATAGTGAATATT
ACAACTCTTTGAAATGGATCCTGGAGAATGACCCTACTGAGCTGGACCTCATGTTCTGCATAGACGAAGA
AAACTTTGGACAGACATATCAAGTGGATTTGAAGCCCAATGGGTCAGAAATAATGGTCACAAATGAAAAC
AAAAGGGAATATATCGACTTAGTCATCCAGTGGAGATTTGTGAACAGGGTCCAGAAGCAGATGAACGCCT
TCTTGGAGGGATTCACAGAACTACTTCCTATTGATTTGATTAAAATTTTTGATGAAAATGAGCTGGAGTT
GCTCATGTGCGGCCTCGGTGATGTGGATGTGAATGACTGGAGACAGCATTCTATTTACAAGAACGGCTAC
TGCCCAAACCACCCCGTCATTCAGTGGTTCTGGAAGGCTGTGCTACTCATGGACGCCGAAAAGCGTATCC
GGTTACTGCAGTTTGTCACAGGGACATCGCGAGTACCTATGAATGGATTTGCCGAACTTTATGGTTCCAA
TGGTCCTCAGCTGTTTACAATAGAGCAATGGGGCAGTCCTGAGAAACTGCCCAGAGCTCACACATGCTTT
AATCGCCTTGACTTACCTCCATATGAAACCTTTGAAGATTTACGAGAGAAACTTCTCATGGCCGTGGAAA
AT
