>Addgene plasmid #25169 | NEDD4L | addgene partial sequence | sequence record 31247 | 25169 with T7
GAATATTTTGTTTACTTTAGAAGGAGATATACCATGCATCATCATCATCATCACAGCAGCGGCAGAGAAA
ACTTGTATTTCCAGGGCTCCAGAGAATTTAAGCAGAAATATGACTACTTCAGGAAGAAATTAAAGAAACC
TGCTGATATCCCCAATAGGTTTGAAATGAAACTTCACAGAAATAACATATTTGAAGAGTCCTATCGGAGA
ATTATGTCCGTGAAAAGACCAGATGTCCTAAAAGCTAGACTGTGGATTGAGTTTGAATCAGAGAAAGGTC
TTGACTATGGGGGTGTGGCCAGAGAATGGTTCTTCTTACTGTCCAAAGAGATGTTCAACCCCTACTACGG
CCTCTTTGAGTACTCTGCCACGGACAACTACACCCTTCAGATCAACCCTAATTCAGGCCTCTGTAATGAG
GATCATTTGTCCTACTTCACTTTTATTGGAAGAGTTGCTGGTCTGGCCGTATTTCATGGGAAGCTCTTAG
ATGGTTTCTTCATTAGACCATTTTACAAGATGATGTTGGGAAAGCAGATAACCCTGAATGACATGGAATC
TGTGGATAGTGAATATTACAACTCTTTGAAATGGATCCTGGAGAATGACCCTACTGAGCTGGACCTCATG
TTCTGCATAGACGAAGAAAACTTTGGACAGACATATCAAGTGGATTTGAAGCCCAATGGGTCAGAAATAA
TGGTCACAAATGAAAACAAAAGGGAATATATCGACTTAGTCATCCAGTGGAGATTTGTGAACAGGGTCCA
GAAGCAGATGAACGCCTTCTTGGAGGGATTCACAGAACTACTTCCTATTGATTTGATTAAAATTTTTGAT
GAAAATGAGCTGGAGTTGCTCATGTGCGGCCTCGGTGATGTGGATGTG
